Addgene plasmid #241202: lifeact-mNeongreen-pA
Purpose: Middle entry vector for mini-Golden subcloning platform; lifeact-mNeongreen
Depositing lab: Junsu Kang. Depositing organization: University of Wisconsin, Madison. Publication: Advancing knock-in approaches for robust genome editing in zebrafish. Rodriguez-Parks A, Beezley EG, Manna S, Silaban I, Almutawa SI, Cao S, Ahmed H, Guyer M, Baker S, Richards MP, Kang J. Biol Open. 2026 Feb 2:bio.062472. doi: 10.1242/bio.062472. PubMed 41630603.
Backbone
  Vector backbone: pU6a:sgRNA#54
  Vector type: Mini-Golden
Growth in bacteria
  Bacterial resistance: Spectinomycin, 50 μg/mL
  Growth temperature: 37°C
  Growth strain: DH5alpha
  Copy number: Unknown
Gene/Insert
  Gene/Insert name: lifeact-mNeongreen
  Species: Synthetic
  Mutation: TCGC linker
  Cloning method: Restriction Enzyme; 5′ cloning site Unknown (unknown if destroyed); 3′ cloning site Unknown (unknown if destroyed)
Terms and licenses: Academic/Nonprofit Terms; Industry Terms: Not Available to Industry
How to cite: lifeact-mNeongreen-pA was a gift from Junsu Kang (Addgene plasmid # 241202 ; http://n2t.net/addgene:241202 ; RRID:Addgene_241202)
