[The description below was written by a language model from this plasmid's Addgene catalogue record and pLannotate feature annotations shown in this document.]
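Description:
lifeact-mNeongreen-pA is a small (about 3.5 kb) bacterial cloning plasmid that serves as a middle entry vector in the mini-Golden subcloning platform, a modular assembly system developed in the context of knock-in genome editing in zebrafish. It is built on the pU6a:sgRNA#54 backbone. The plasmid is propagated in E. coli through a high-copy ColE1/pUC-type origin and selected with spectinomycin via the aadA (SmR) aminoglycoside adenylyltransferase gene. Upstream of that gene lie remnants of a class 1 integron Pc promoter and a gentamicin-resistance fragment, which appear to be carry-over from the source of the resistance cassette. Short lacZα and lacI fragments and the rrnB T1 and T2 terminators flanking the cloning region are also backbone residues; the terminators help insulate the insert from read-through transcription.

The payload is a synthetic fusion of Lifeact, a short F-actin-binding peptide, to the bright monomeric yellow-green fluorescent protein mNeonGreen. The record notes a TCGC linker. The annotation software detects only the mNeonGreen coding sequence, and the Lifeact portion, being very short, is not separately annotated but presumably sits just upstream. The fusion is followed by an SV40 polyadenylation signal (with an adjoining large T antigen fragment that is part of the same SV40 late region), accounting for the "pA" in the name. No eukaryotic promoter is annotated, consistent with a middle entry module meant to be combined with other parts during assembly. The cloning sites are not recorded. The assembled product would be expected to label filamentous actin in living cells or tissues.
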