Features (pLannotate 1.2.2; 12 found; start..end, strand, type, name):
     41..84      +  terminator     rrnB T1 terminator: Escherichia coli rrnB; transcription terminator T1 from the E. coli rrnB gene
    131..167     -  CDS            lacZα (fragment): LacZα fragment of β-galactosidase; lacZ fragment
    254..961     +  CDS            mNeonGreen: bright monomeric yellow-green fluorescent protein derived from LanYFP (Shaner et al., 2013)
    978..1061    +  CDS            large T antigen (fragment): large T antigen from SV40 (simian virus 40)
   1084..1205    +  polyA_signal   SV40 poly(A) signal: SV40 polyadenylation signal
   1185..1334    +  CDS            YPR2_ECOLX (fragment): Protein predicted: Swiss-Prot protein existence level 4. From Escherichia coli.
   1314..1337    +  promoter       Pc promoter (fragment): intI1 (promoter lies within the coding sequence); class 1 integron promoter
   1513..1569    +  CDS            GmR (fragment): gentamycin acetyltransferase; aacC1; confers resistance to gentamycin
   1576..2367    +  CDS            SmR: aminoglycoside adenylyltransferase (Murphy, 1985); aadA; confers resistance to spectinomycin and streptomycin
   2460..3048    +  rep_origin     ori: high-copy-number ColE1/pMB1/pBR322/pUC origin of replication
   3231..3323    +  CDS            lacI (fragment): lac repressor; lacI; The lac repressor binds to the lac operator to inhibit transcription in E. coli. This inhibition can be relieved by adding lactose or isopropyl-β-D-thiogalactopyranoside (IPTG).
   3378..3405    -  terminator     rrnB T2 terminator: transcription terminator T2 from the E. coli rrnB gene
>Addgene plasmid #241202 | lifeact-mNeongreen-pA | addgene full sequence | sequence record 482031 | Addgene NGS Result
ATTTGTCCTACTCAGGAGAGCGTTCACCGACAAACAACAGATAAAACGAAAGGCCCAGTCTTCCGACTGA
GCCTTTCGTTTTATTTGATGCCTGGCAGTTCCCTACTCTCGCGTTAACGCTAGCATGGATGTTTTCCCAG
TCACGACGTTGTAAAACGACGGCCAGTCTTAAGCTCGGGCCCGGTCTCTTCGCGCCACCATGGGCGTGGC
CGACCTGATCAAGAAGTTCGAGAGCATCAGCAAGGAGGAGGGCGTGAGCAAGGGCGAGGAGGATAACATG
GCCTCTCTCCCAGCGACACATGAGTTACACATCTTTGGCTCCATCAACGGTGTGGACTTTGACATGGTGG
GTCAGGGCACCGGCAATCCAAATGATGGTTATGAGGAGTTAAACCTGAAGTCCACCAAGGGTGACCTCCA
GTTCTCCCCCTGGATTCTGGTCCCTCATATCGGGTATGGCTTCCATCAGTACCTGCCCTACCCTGACGGG
ATGTCGCCTTTCCAGGCCGCCATGGTAGATGGCTCCGGCTACCAAGTCCATCGCACAATGCAGTTTGAAG
ATGGTGCCTCCCTTACTGTTAACTACCGCTACACCTACGAGGGAAGCCACATCAAAGGAGAGGCCCAGGT
GAAGGGGACTGGTTTCCCTGCTGACGGTCCTGTGATGACCAACTCGCTGACCGCTGCGGACTGGTGCAGG
TCGAAGAAGACTTACCCCAACGACAAAACCATCATCAGTACCTTTAAGTGGAGTTACACCACTGGAAATG
GCAAGCGCTACCGGAGCACTGCGCGGACCACCTACACCTTTGCCAAGCCAATGGCGGCTAACTATCTGAA
GAACCAGCCGATGTACGTGTTCCGTAAGACGGAGCTCAAGCACTCCAAGACCGAGCTCAACTTCAAGGAG
TGGCAAAAGGCCTTTACCGATGTGATGGGCATGGACGAGCTGTACAAGTAAAGCGGCCGCGACTCTAGAT
CATAATCAGCCATACCACATTTGTAGAGGTTTTACTTGCTTTAAAAAACCTCCCACACCTCCCCCTGAAC
CTGAAACATAAAATGAATGCAATTGTTGTTGTTAACTTGTTTATTGCAGCTTATAATGGTTACAAATAAA
GCAATAGCATCACAAATTTCACAAATAAAGCATTTTTTTCACTGCATTCTAGTTGTGGTTTGTCCAAACT
CATCAATGTATCTTACTCAAGAGACCTCTAGACCAGCCAGGACAGAAATGCCTCGACTTCGCTGCTACCC
AAGGTTGCCGGGTGACGCACACCGTGGAAACGGATGAAGGCACGAACCCAGTGGACATAAGCCTGTTCGG
TTCGTAAGCTGTAATGCAAGTAGCGTATGCGCTCACGCAACTGGTCCAGAACCTTGACCGAACGCAGCGG
TGGTAACGGCGCAGTGGCGGTTTTCATGGCTTGTTATGACTGTTTTTTTGGGGTACAGTCTATGCCTCGG
GCATCCAAGCAGCAAGCGCGTTACGCCGTGGGTCGATGTTTGATGTTATGGAGCAGCAACGATGTTACGC
AGCAGGGCAGTCGCCCTAAAACAAAGTTAAACATTATGAGGGAAGCGGTGATCGCCGAAGTATCGACTCA
ACTATCAGAGGTAGTTGGCGTCATCGAGCGCCATCTCGAACCGACGTTGCTGGCCGTACATTTGTACGGC
TCCGCAGTGGATGGCGGCCTGAAGCCACACAGTGATATTGATTTGCTGGTTACGGTGACCGTAAGGCTTG
ATGAAACAACGCGGCGAGCTTTGATCAACGACCTTTTGGAAACTTCGGCTTCCCCTGGAGAGAGCGAGAT
TCTCCGCGCTGTAGAAGTCACCATTGTTGTGCACGACGACATCATTCCGTGGCGTTATCCAGCTAAGCGC
GAACTGCAATTTGGAGAATGGCAGCGCAATGACATTCTTGCAGGTATCTTCGAGCCAGCCACGATCGACA
TTGATCTGGCTATCTTGCTGACAAAAGCAAGAGAACATAGCGTTGCCTTGGTAGGTCCAGCGGCGGAGGA
ACTCTTTGATCCGGTTCCTGAACAGGATCTATTTGAGGCGCTAAATGAAACCTTAACGCTATGGAACTCG
CCGCCCGACTGGGCTGGCGATGAGCGAAATGTAGTGCTTACGTTGTCCCGCATTTGGTACAGCGCAGTAA
CCGGCAAAATCGCGCCGAAGGATGTCGCTGCCGACTGGGCAATGGAGCGCCTGCCGGCCCAGTATCAGCC
CGTCATACTTGAAGCTAGACAGGCTTATCTTGGACAAGAAGAAGATCGCTTGGCCTCGCGCGCAGATCAG
TTGGAAGAATTTGTCCACTACGTGAAAGGCGAGATCACCAAGGTAGTCGGCAAATAACCCTCGAGCCACC
CATGACCAAAATCCCTTAACGTGAGTTACGCGTCGTTCCACTGAGCGTCAGACCCCGTAGAAAAGATCAA
AGGATCTTCTTGAGATCCTTTTTTTCTGCGCGTAATCTGCTGCTTGCAAACAAAAAAACCACCGCTACCA
GCGGTGGTTTGTTTGCCGGATCAAGAGCTACCAACTCTTTTTCCGAAGGTAACTGGCTTCAGCAGAGCGC
AGATACCAAATACTGTTCTTCTAGTGTAGCCGTAGTTAGGCCACCACTTCAAGAACTCTGTAGCACCGCC
TACATACCTCGCTCTGCTAATCCTGTTACCAGTGGCTGCTGCCAGTGGCGATAAGTCGTGTCTTACCGGG
TTGGACTCAAGACGATAGTTACCGGATAAGGCGCAGCGGTCGGGCTGAACGGGGGGTTCGTGCACACAGC
CCAGCTTGGAGCGAACGACCTACACCGAACTGAGATACCTACAGCGTGAGCTATGAGAAAGCGCCACGCT
TCCCGAAGGGAGAAAGGCGGACAGGTATCCGGTAAGCGGCAGGGTCGGAACAGGAGAGCGCACGAGGGAG
CTTCCAGGGGGAAACGCCTGGTATCTTTATAGTCCTGTCGGGTTTCGCCACCTCTGACTTGAGCGTCGAT
TTTTGTGATGCTCGTCAGGGGGGCGGAGCCTATGGAAAAACGCCAGCAACGCGGCCTTTTTACGGTTCCT
GGCCTTTTGCTGGCCTTTTGCTCACATGTTCTTTCCTGCGTTATCCCCTGATTCTGTGGATAACCGTATT
ACCGCCTTTGAGTGAGCTGATACCGCTCGCCGCAGCCGAACGACCGAGCGCAGCGAGTCAGTGAGCGAGG
AAGCGGAAGAGCGCCCAATACGCAAACCGCCTCTCCCCGCGCGTTGGCCGATTCATTAATGCAGCTGGCA
CGACAGGTTTCCCGACTGGAAAGCGGGCAGTGAGCGCAACGCAATTAATACGCGTACCGCTAGCCAGGAA
GAGTTTGTAGAAACGCAAAAAGGCCATCCGTCAGGATGGCCTTCTGCTTAGTTTGATGCCTGGCAGTTTA
TGGCGGGCGTCCTGCCCGCCACCCTCCGGGCCGTTGCTTCACAACGTTCAAATCCGCTCCCGGCGG
